Addgene plasmid #199633: pLVX LYCHOS (GPR155) WT-FLAG
Purpose: Lentiviral construct to stably express LYCHOS (GPR155) WT
Depositing lab: Roberto Zoncu. Depositing organization: University of California, Berkeley. Publication: Lysosomal GPCR-like protein LYCHOS signals cholesterol sufficiency to mTORC1. Shin HR, Citron YR, Wang L, Tribouillard L, Goul CS, Stipp R, Sugasawa Y, Jain A, Samson N, Lim CY, Davis OB, Castaneda-Carpio D, Qian M, Nomura DK, Perera RM, Park E, Covey DF, Laplante M, Evers AS, Zoncu R. Science. 2022 Sep 16;377(6612):1290-1298. doi: 10.1126/science.abg6621. Epub 2022 Aug 25. PubMed 36007018.
Backbone
  Vector backbone: pLVX
  Total vector size (bp): 11424
  Vector type: Mammalian Expression, Lentiviral
  Selectable markers: Puromycin
Growth in bacteria
  Bacterial resistance: Ampicillin, 100 μg/mL
  Growth temperature: 30°C
  Growth strain: NEB Stable
  Copy number: High Copy
Gene/Insert
  Gene/Insert name: GPR155
  Species: H. sapiens (human)
  Insert size (bp): 2610
  Entrez Gene: GPR155 (a.k.a. DEP.7, DEPDC3, PGR22)
  Promoter: EF1a
  Tag / fusion protein: FLAG (C terminal on insert)
  Cloning method: Restriction Enzyme; 5′ cloning site BamHI (not destroyed); 3′ cloning site NotI (not destroyed)
  Sequencing primers: 5′ TCAAGCCTCAGACAGTGGTTC; 3′ CATGCTCCAGACTGCCTTG
Terms and licenses: Academic/Nonprofit Terms; Industry Terms: Not Available to Industry
How to cite: pLVX LYCHOS (GPR155) WT-FLAG was a gift from Roberto Zoncu (Addgene plasmid # 199633 ; http://n2t.net/addgene:199633 ; RRID:Addgene_199633)
