[The description below was written by a language model from this plasmid's Addgene catalogue record and pLannotate feature annotations shown in this document.]
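Description:
pLVX LYCHOS (GPR155) WT-FLAG is an 11.4 kb HIV-1-based lentiviral transfer plasmid on the pLVX backbone, designed for stable expression of wild-type human GPR155, the lysosomal GPCR-like protein also called LYCHOS, in mammalian cells. In bacteria it is maintained through a high-copy ColE1/pUC-type origin and an ampicillin resistance gene (β-lactamase) driven by its own promoter. The backbone also carries remnants of a lac promoter/operator region and an SV40 polyadenylation signal.

The region to be packaged is flanked by two HIV-1 LTRs, both annotated as truncated 5′ LTRs, each preceded by nef-derived sequence. It contains the Ψ packaging signal with an adjoining gag fragment, the Rev response element for Rev-dependent nuclear export of the genomic RNA, and the cPPT/CTS, which aids nuclear import of the reverse-transcribed genome. Downstream, the human EF-1α promoter with portions of its first intron drives the 2,610 bp GPR155 coding sequence, cloned between BamHI and NotI sites. The insert is followed by a C-terminal FLAG epitope; the annotation matches only a short fragment of a 3xFLAG element, which fits a single FLAG copy. A separate mouse PGK promoter expresses puromycin N-acetyltransferase, allowing selection of transduced cells. A WPRE placed before the 3′ LTR enhances transcript stability and expression.

Packaging functions are not encoded on this plasmid, so virus production needs helper plasmids supplied in trans. According to the record, the construct is used to generate cell lines stably expressing FLAG-tagged wild-type LYCHOS, and the associated publication studies this protein's role in signalling cholesterol sufficiency to mTORC1. The tag permits detection or immunoprecipitation of the protein.
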