Features (pLannotate 1.2.2; 26 found; start..end, strand, type, name):
    377..634     +  LTR            5' LTR (truncated): truncated 5' long terminal repeat (LTR) from HIV-1
    681..806     +  misc_feature   HIV-1 Ψ: packaging signal of human immunodeficiency virus type 1
    790..1128    +  CDS            HIV-1 gag (fragment): gag protein from human immunodeficiency virus 1; gag
   1303..1536    +  misc_feature   RRE: The Rev response element (RRE) of HIV-1 allows for Rev-dependent mRNA export from the nucleus to the cytoplasm.
   1913..2013    +  CDS            Rev (fragment): human immunodeficiency virus 1 (HIV-1) Rev protein; rev; enhances nuclear export of unspliced and incompletely spliced viral mRNAs
   2028..2143    +  misc_feature   cPPT/CTS: central polypurine tract and central termination sequence of HIV-1 (lacking the first T)
   2356..2567    +  promoter       EF-1α core promoter: core promoter for human elongation factor EF-1α
   2568..2681    +  intron         EF-1α intron A (fragment): intron upstream of the start codon of human EF-1α
   3307..3510    +  intron         EF-1α intron A: truncated intron upstream of the start codon of human EF-1α
   3525..3567    +  misc_feature   MCS (fragment): multiple cloning site
   3580..6189    +  CDS            GPR155: GP155_HUMAN - Also known as PGR22. Experimental evidence at transcript level: Swiss-Prot protein existence level 2. From Homo sapiens (Human).
   6205..6228    +  CDS            3xFLAG (fragment): three tandem FLAG® epitope tags, followed by an enterokinase cleavage site
   6259..6758    +  promoter       PGK promoter: mouse phosphoglycerate kinase 1 promoter
   6779..7378    +  CDS            PuroR: puromycin N-acetyltransferase; pac from Streptomyces alboniger; confers resistance to puromycin
   7392..7980    +  misc_feature   WPRE: woodchuck hepatitis virus posttranscriptional regulatory element
   7997..8515    +  CDS            nef (fragment): NEF_HV1BR - Experimental evidence at protein level: Swiss-Prot protein existence level 1. Extracellular Nef protein targets CD4(+) T-lymphocytes for apoptosis by interacting with CXCR4 surface receptors (PubMed:14990729). From Human immunodeficiency virus type 1 group M subtype B (isolate BRU/LAI) (HIV-1).
   8563..8820    +  LTR            5' LTR (truncated): truncated 5' long terminal repeat (LTR) from HIV-1
   8971..8993    -  protein_bind   lac operator (fragment): The lac repressor binds to the lac operator to inhibit transcription in E. coli. This inhibition can be relieved by adding lactose or isopropyl-β-D-thiogalactopyranoside (IPTG). lac repressor encoded by lacI
   8997..9027    -  promoter       lac promoter: promoter for the E. coli lac operon
   9042..9063    -  protein_bind   CAP binding site: CAP binding activates transcription in the presence of cAMP. E. coli catabolite activator protein
   9076..9168    -  CDS            lacI (fragment): lac repressor; lacI; The lac repressor binds to the lac operator to inhibit transcription in E. coli. This inhibition can be relieved by adding lactose or isopropyl-β-D-thiogalactopyranoside (IPTG).
   9351..9939    -  rep_origin     ori: high-copy-number ColE1/pMB1/pBR322/pUC origin of replication
  10110..10970   -  CDS            AmpR: β-lactamase; bla; confers resistance to ampicillin, carbenicillin, and related antibiotics
  10971..11075   -  promoter       AmpR promoter: bla
  11123..11257   +  polyA_signal   SV40 poly(A) signal: SV40 polyadenylation signal
  11424..329     +  CDS            nef (fragment) (across the origin): NEF_HV1BR - Experimental evidence at protein level: Swiss-Prot protein existence level 1. Extracellular Nef protein targets CD4(+) T-lymphocytes for apoptosis by interacting with CXCR4 surface receptors (PubMed:14990729). From Human immunodeficiency virus type 1 group M subtype B (isolate BRU/LAI) (HIV-1).
>Addgene plasmid #199633 | pLVX LYCHOS (GPR155) WT-FLAG | addgene full sequence | sequence record 392103 | Addgene NGS Result
TGGAAGGGCTAATTCACTCCCAAAGAAGACAAGATATCCTTGATCTGTGGATCTACCACACACAAGGCTA
CTTCCCTGATTAGCAGAACTACACACCAGGGCCAGGGGTCAGATATCCACTGACCTTTGGATGGTGCTAC
AAGCTAGTACCAGTTGAGCCAGATAAGGTAGAAGAGGCCAATAAAGGAGAGAACACCAGCTTGTTACACC
CTGTGAGCCTGCATGGGATGGATGACCCGGAGAGAGAAGTGTTAGAGTGGAGGTTTGACAGCCGCCTAGC
ATTTCATCACGTGGCCCGAGAGCTGCATCCGGAGTACTTCAAGAACTGCTGATATCGAGCTTGCTACAAG
GGACTTTCCGCTGGGGACTTTCCAGGGAGGCGTGGCCTGGGCGGGACTGGGGAGTGGCGAGCCCTCAGAT
CCTGCATATAAGCAGCTGCTTTTTGCCTGTACTGGGTCTCTCTGGTTAGACCAGATCTGAGCCTGGGAGC
TCTCTGGCTAACTAGGGAACCCACTGCTTAAGCCTCAATAAAGCTTGCCTTGAGTGCTTCAAGTAGTGTG
TGCCCGTCTGTTGTGTGACTCTGGTAACTAGAGATCCCTCAGACCCTTTTAGTCAGTGTGGAAAATCTCT
AGCAGTGGCGCCCGAACAGGGACTTGAAAGCGAAAGGGAAACCAGAGGAGCTCTCTCGACGCAGGACTCG
GCTTGCTGAAGCGCGCACGGCAAGAGGCGAGGGGCGGCGACTGGTGAGTACGCCAAAAATTTTGACTAGC
GGAGGCTAGAAGGAGAGAGATGGGTGCGAGAGCGTCAGTATTAAGCGGGGGAGAATTAGATCGCGATGGG
AAAAAATTCGGTTAAGGCCAGGGGGAAAGAAAAAATATAAATTAAAACATATAGTATGGGCAAGCAGGGA
GCTAGAACGATTCGCAGTTAATCCTGGCCTGTTAGAAACATCAGAAGGCTGTAGACAAATACTGGGACAG
CTACAACCATCCCTTCAGACAGGATCAGAAGAACTTAGATCATTATATAATACAGTAGCAACCCTCTATT
GTGTGCATCAAAGGATAGAGATAAAAGACACCAAGGAAGCTTTAGACAAGATAGAGGAAGAGCAAAACAA
AAGTAAGACCACCGCACAGCAAGCGGCCGGCCGCTGATCTTCAGACCTGGAGGAGGAGATATGAGGGACA
ATTGGAGAAGTGAATTATATAAATATAAAGTAGTAAAAATTGAACCATTAGGAGTAGCACCCACCAAGGC
AAAGAGAAGAGTGGTGCAGAGAGAAAAAAGAGCAGTGGGAATAGGAGCTTTGTTCCTTGGGTTCTTGGGA
GCAGCAGGAAGCACTATGGGCGCAGCGTCAATGACGCTGACGGTACAGGCCAGACAATTATTGTCTGGTA
TAGTGCAGCAGCAGAACAATTTGCTGAGGGCTATTGAGGCGCAACAGCATCTGTTGCAACTCACAGTCTG
GGGCATCAAGCAGCTCCAGGCAAGAATCCTGGCTGTGGAAAGATACCTAAAGGATCAACAGCTCCTGGGG
ATTTGGGGTTGCTCTGGAAAACTCATTTGCACCACTGCTGTGCCTTGGAATGCTAGTTGGAGTAATAAAT
CTCTGGAACAGATTTGGAATCACACGACCTGGATGGAGTGGGACAGAGAAATTAACAATTACACAAGCTT
AATACACTCCTTAATTGAAGAATCGCAAAACCAGCAAGAAAAGAATGAACAAGAATTATTGGAATTAGAT
AAATGGGCAAGTTTGTGGAATTGGTTTAACATAACAAATTGGCTGTGGTATATAAAATTATTCATAATGA
TAGTAGGAGGCTTGGTAGGTTTAAGAATAGTTTTTGCTGTACTTTCTATAGTGAATAGAGTTAGGCAGGG
ATATTCACCATTATCGTTTCAGACCCACCTCCCAACCCCGAGGGGACCCGACAGGCCCGAAGGAATAGAA
GAAGAAGGTGGAGAGAGAGACAGAGACAGATCCATTCGATTAGTGAACGGATCTCGACGGTATCGCCTTT
AAAAGAAAAGGGGGGATTGGGGGGTACAGTGCAGGGGAAAGAATAGTAGACATAATAGCAACAGACATAC
AAACTAAAGAATTACAAAAACAAATTACAAAAATTCAAAATTTTCGGGTTTATTACAGGGACAGCAGAGA
TCCAGTTTATCGATGAGTAATTCATACAAAAGGACTCGCCCCTGCCTTGGGGAATCCCAGGGACCGTCGT
TAAACTCCCACTAACGTAGAACCCAGAGATCGCTGCGTTCCCGCCCCCTCACCCGCCCGCTCTCGTCATC
ACTGAGGTGGAGAAGAGCATGCGTGAGGCTCCGGTGCCCGTCAGTGGGCAGAGCGCACATCGCCCACAGT
CCCCGAGAAGTTGGGGGGAGGGGTCGGCAATTGAACCGGTGCCTAGAGAAGGTGGCGCGGGGTAAACTGG
GAAAGTGATGTCGTGTACTGGCTCCGCCTTTTTCCCGAGGGTGGGGGAGAACCGTATATAAGTGCAGTAG
TCGCCGTGAACGTTCTTTTTCGCAACGGGTTTGCCGCCAGAACACAGGTAAGTGCCGTGTGTGGTTCCCG
CGGGCCTGGCCTCTTTACGGGTTATGGCCCTTGCGTGCCTTGAATTACTTCCACGCCCCTGGCTGCAGTA
CGTGATTCTTGATCCCGAGCTTCGGGTTGGAAGTGGGTGGGAGAGTTCGAGGCCTTGCGCTTAAGGAGCC
CCTTCGCCTCGTGCTTGAGTTGAGGCCTGGCTTGGGCGCTGGGGCCGCCGCGTGCGAATCTGGTGGCACC
TTCGCGCCTGTCTCGCTGCTTTCGATAAGTCTCTAGCCATTTAAAATTTTTGATGACCTGCTGCGACGCT
TTTTTTCTGGCAAGATAGTCTTGTAAATGCGGGCCAAGATCTGCACACTGGTATTTCGGTTTTTGGGGCC
GCGGGCGGCGACGGGGCCCGTGCGTCCCAGCGCACATGTTCGGCGAGGCGGGGCCTGCGAGCGCGGCCAC
CGAGAATCGGACGGGGGTAGTCTCAAGCTGGCCGGCCTGCTCTGGTGCCTGGCCTCGCGCCGCCGTGTAT
CGCCCCGCCCTGGGCGGCAAGGCTGGCCCGGTCGGCACCAGTTGCGTGAGCGGAAAGATGGCCGCTTCCC
GGCCCTGCTGCAGGGAGCTCAAAATGGAGGACGCGGCGCTCGGGAGAGCGGGCGGGTGAGTCACCCACAC
AAAGGAAAAGGGCCTTTCCGTCCTCAGCCGTCGCTTCATGTGACTCCACGGAGTACCGGGCGCCGTCCAG
GCACCTCGATTAGTTCTCGAGCTTTTGGAGTACGTCGTCTTTAGGTTGGGGGGAGGGGTTTTATGCGATG
GAGTTTCCCCACACTGAGTGGGTGGAGACTGAAGTTAGGCCAGCTTGGCACTTGATGTAATTCTCCTTGG
AATTTGCCCTTTTTGAGTTTGGATCTTGGTTCATTCTCAAGCCTCAGACAGTGGTTCAAAGTTTTTTTCT
TCCATTTCAGGTGTCGTGAGGATCGCTAGCGCTACCGGACTCAGATCTCGAGCTCAAGCTTCGAATTGGA
TCCGCCACCATGAATTCTAATTTACCTGCAGAGAACTTAACCATTGCAGTCAATATGACCAAGACTTTGC
CTACAGCAGTAACGCATGGATTTAATTCCACTAATGACCCACCTTCAATGTCAATTACAAGGCTTTTTCC
AGCCTTACTGGAATGCTTTGGCATTGTCCTTTGTGGCTACATAGCAGGAAGGGCCAATGTCATAACATCA
ACCCAGGCCAAAGGACTAGGAAATTTTGTCTCCAGATTTGCACTTCCAGCTTTATTATTCAAAAACATGG
TTGTACTTAATTTTTCCAATGTGGACTGGTCCTTCCTATATAGTATCTTAATTGCCAAAGCTTCTGTATT
TTTCATTGTATGTGTATTAACCTTATTGGTTGCCAGTCCTGATAGTCGATTTAGCAAAGCTGGACTATTC
CCTATTTTTGCTACACAAAGTAATGACTTTGCATTGGGATACCCTATAGTTGAAGCTTTATATCAAACTA
CATACCCAGAATATCTCCAGTACATTTATTTGGTGGCACCAATATCTCTTATGATGTTAAACCCTATAGG
GTTTATTTTCTGTGAAATCCAAAAGTGGAAAGACACTCAAAATGCTTCTCAAAATAAAATAAAAATTGTG
GGACTCGGACTCCTGCGTGTATTACAGAACCCAATAGTATTTATGGTCTTCATTGGCATCGCCTTCAATT
TTATTCTTGATCGAAAGGTACCTGTATATGTCGAAAATTTTCTTGATGGACTTGGAAATTCTTTTTCTGG
ATCAGCCCTATTTTATCTTGGTCTCACGATGGTGGGAAAAATAAAGAGACTGAAGAAGTCGGCATTTGTA
GTACTAATTCTTCTCATCACAGCTAAACTTCTGGTGCTGCCACTTCTGTGCAGAGAAATGGTGGAACTCT
TGGACAAGGGCGACAGTGTGGTGAACCATACAAGTTTATCAAATTATGCATTTCTGTATGGTGTATTTCC
TGTAGCACCAGGAGTGGCTATCTTTGCAACACAATTCAACATGGAAGTAGAAATTATAACCTCAGGGATG
GTGATAAGCACATTTGTGTCTGCTCCCATCATGTACGTTTCTGCCTGGTTACTGACCTTTCCCACTATGG
ACCCTAAGCCATTGGCATATGCCATCCAGAATGTTAGTTTTGATATAAGTATTGTCAGCCTGATCTCCTT
GATCTGGTCTCTGGCTATTCTTCTTTTGAGTAAGAAATATAAACAGCTTCCTCATATGCTTACAACTAAT
TTACTCATTGCTCAGTCTATTGTCTGTGCTGGAATGATGATATGGAATTTTGTTAAAGAAAAAAATTTTG
TTGGACAAATTTTGGTGTTTGTTCTATTGTACAGCTCCCTCTATAGCACCTACCTGTGGACAGGCCTTCT
AGCAATTTCTTTGTTTCTTTTGAAAAAGCGAGAGAGGGTACAAATTCCTGTTGGAATAATCATAATATCT
GGCTGGGGAATTCCTGCTCTCCTTGTTGGTGTTCTTTTGATAACTGGAAAACACAATGGAGATAGCATTG
ACTCAGCCTTCTTTTATGGAAAAGAACAGATGATCACCACAGCAGTCACCCTGTTCTGCAGCATCCTGAT
AGCTGGCATATCCCTCATGTGCATGAACCAGACTGCCCAAGCAGGAAGCTATGAAGGTTTCGATCAGTCT
CAGAGCCACAAAGTGGTGGAGCCTGGAAATACTGCTTTTGAGGAGAGTCCAGCACCAGTAAATGAACCAG
AACTTTTTACAAGCTCTATTCCAGAAACAAGTTGCTGCTCCTGCTCCATGGGAAATGGTGAATTACACTG
CCCATCAATAGAGCCAATAGCAAACACAAGCACCAGTGAGCCTGTGATTCCTTCGTTTGAGAAAAACAAT
CATTGTGTGAGTCGCTGTAACTCCCAGAGCTGCATATTAGCCCAGGAAGAAGAACAGTATCTACAGAGTG
GAGACCAGCAACTGACCCGACATGTGTTGCTGTGTTTACTTCTCATCATTGGCCTGTTCGCTAATCTTTC
CAGTTGTTTATGGTGGCTATTCAACCAAGAGCCTGGAAGACTTTATGTTGAGTTACAGTTTTTCTGTGCC
GTGTTTAACTTTGGTCAGGGATTTATTTCCTTTGGAATCTTTGGATTAGATAAACATTTAATCATCCTGC
CTTTCAAAAGAAGACTTGAATTCCTATGGAACAATAAAGACACAGCAGAAAACAGGGATTCTCCTGTTTC
AGAGGAAATAAAAATGACCTGTCAACAATTTATCCATTATCACCGTGACCTCTGTATCCGAAACATTGTC
AAAGAAAGAAGGTGTGGTGCAAAGACTTCTGCTGGAACTTTCTGTGGCTGTGACCTGGTGAGCTGGCTAA
TTGAAGTCGGCCTTGCCTCCGACCGTGGTGAAGCTGTGATATACGGAGACAGGCTGGTACAAGGGGGAGT
CATCCAACATATTACCAATGAGTATGAATTCCGGGATGAGTACTTGTTTTACAGATTTCTTCAAAAGAGT
CCTGAACAGAGTCCTCCTGCTATTAATGCAAACACTCTCCAACAGGAAAGATATAAAGAAATTGAGCATT
CATCCCCACCCTCACATTCCCCTAAGACCGGTGGTGGTGGTGGTGACTACAAGGATGACGATGACAAGTA
AGCGGCCGCGACTCTAGATAATTCTACCGGGTAGGGGAGGCGCTTTTCCCAAGGCAGTCTGGAGCATGCG
CTTTAGCAGCCCCGCTGGGCACTTGGCGCTACACAAGTGGCCTCTGGCCTCGCACACATTCCACATCCAC
CGGTAGGCGCCAACCGGCTCCGTTCTTTGGTGGCCCCTTCGCGCCACCTTCTACTCCTCCCCTAGTCAGG
AAGTTCCCCCCCGCCCCGCAGCTCGCGTCGTGCAGGACGTGACAAATGGAAGTAGCACGTCTCACTAGTC
TCGTGCAGATGGACAGCACCGCTGAGCAATGGAAGCGGGTAGGCCTTTGGGGCAGCGGCCAATAGCAGCT
TTGCTCCTTCGCTTTCTGGGCTCAGAGGCTGGGAAGGGGTGGGTCCGGGGGCGGGCTCAGGGGNNGGCTC
AGGGGCGGGGCGGGCGCCCGAAGGTCCTCCGGAGGCCCGGCATTCTGCACGCTTCAAAAGCGCACGTCTG
CCGCGCTGTTCTCCTCTTCCTCATCTCCGGGCCTTTCGACCTGCAGCCCAAGCTTACCATGACCGAGTAC
AAGCCCACGGTGCGCCTCGCCACCCGCGACGACGTCCCCAGGGCCGTACGCACCCTCGCCGCCGCGTTCG
CCGACTACCCCGCCACGCGCCACACCGTCGATCCGGACCGCCACATCGAGCGGGTCACCGAGCTGCAAGA
ACTCTTCCTCACGCGCGTCGGGCTCGACATCGGCAAGGTGTGGGTCGCGGACGACGGCGCCGCGGTGGCG
GTCTGGACCACGCCGGAGAGCGTCGAAGCGGGGGCGGTGTTCGCCGAGATCGGCCCGCGCATGGCCGAGT
TGAGCGGTTCCCGGCTGGCCGCGCAGCAACAGATGGAAGGCCTCCTGGCGCCGCACCGGCCCAAGGAGCC
CGCGTGGTTCCTGGCCACCGTCGGCGTCTCGCCCGACCACCAGGGCAAGGGTCTGGGCAGCGCCGTCGTG
CTCCCCGGAGTGGAGGCGGCCGAGCGCGCCGGGGTGCCCGCCTTCCTGGAGACCTCCGCGCCCCGCAACC
TCCCCTTCTACGAGCGGCTCGGCTTCACCGTCACCGCCGACGTCGAGGTGCCCGAAGGACCGCGCACCTG
GTGCATGACCCGCAAGCCCGGTGCCTGACCGCGTCTGGAACAATCAACCTCTGGATTACAAAATTTGTGA
AAGATTGACTGGTATTCTTAACTATGTTGCTCCTTTTACGCTATGTGGATACGCTGCTTTAATGCCTTTG
TATCATGCTATTGCTTCCCGTATGGCTTTCATTTTCTCCTCCTTGTATAAATCCTGGTTGCTGTCTCTTT
ATGAGGAGTTGTGGCCCGTTGTCAGGCAACGTGGCGTGGTGTGCACTGTGTTTGCTGACGCAACCCCCAC
TGGTTGGGGCATTGCCACCACCTGTCAGCTCCTTTCCGGGACTTTCGCTTTCCCCCTCCCTATTGCCACG
GCGGAACTCATCGCCGCCTGCCTTGCCCGCTGCTGGACAGGGGCTCGGCTGTTGGGCACTGACAATTCCG
TGGTGTTGTCGGGGAAGCTGACGTCCTTTCCATGGCTGCTCGCCTGTGTTGCCACCTGGATTCTGCGCGG
GACGTCCTTCTGCTACGTCCCTTCGGCCCTCAATCCAGCGGACCTTCCTTCCCGCGGCCTGCTGCCGGCT
CTGCGGCCTCTTCCGCGTCTTCGCCTTCGCCCTCAGACGAGTCGGATCTCCCTTTGGGCCGCCTCCCCGC
CTGGAATTAATTCTGCAGTCGAGACCTAGAAAAACATGGAGCAATCACAAGTAGCAATACAGCAGCTACC
AATGCTGATTGTGCCTGGCTAGAAGCACAAGAGGAGGAGGAGGTGGGTTTTCCAGTCACACCTCAGGTAC
CTTTAAGACCAATGACTTACAAGGCAGCTGTAGATCTTAGCCACTTTTTAAAAGAAAAGAGGGGACTGGA
AGGGCTAATTCACTCCCAACGAAGACAAGATATCCTTGATCTGTGGATCTACCACACACAAGGCTACTTC
CCTGATTAGCAGAACTACACACCAGGGCCAGGGGTCAGATATCCACTGACCTTTGGATGGTGCTACAAGC
TAGTACCAGTTGAGCCAGATAAGGTAGAAGAGGCCAATAAAGGAGAGAACACCAGCTTGTTACACCCTGT
GAGCCTGCATGGGATGGATGACCCGGAGAGAGAAGTGTTAGAGTGGAGGTTTGACAGCCGCCTAGCATTT
CATCACGTGGCCCGAGAGCTGCATCCGGAGTACTTCAAGAACTGCTGATATCGAGCTTGCTACAAGGGAC
TTTCCGCTGGGGACTTTCCAGGGAGGCGTGGCCTGGGCGGGACTGGGGAGTGGCGAGCCCTCAGATCCTG
CATATAAGCAGCTGCTTTTTGCCTGTACTGGGTCTCTCTGGTTAGACCAGATCTGAGCCTGGGAGCTCTC
TGGCTAACTAGGGAACCCACTGCTTAAGCCTCAATAAAGCTTGCCTTGAGTGCTTCAAGTAGTGTGTGCC
CGTCTGTTGTGTGACTCTGGTAACTAGAGATCCCTCAGACCCTTTTAGTCAGTGTGGAAAATCTCTAGCA
GTAGTAGTTCATGTCATCTTATTATTCAGTATTTATAACTTGCAAAGAAATGAATATCAGAGAGTGAGAG
GCCTTGACATTGCTAGCGTTTTACCGTCGACCTCTAGCTAGAGCTTGGCGTAATCATGGTCATAGCTGTT
TCCTGTGTGAAATTGTTATCCGCTCACAATTCCACACAACATACGAGCCGGAAGCATAAAGTGTAAAGCC
TGGGGTGCCTAATGAGTGAGCTAACTCACATTAATTGCGTTGCGCTCACTGCCCGCTTTCCAGTCGGGAA
ACCTGTCGTGCCAGCTGCATTAATGAATCGGCCAACGCGCGGGGAGAGGCGGTTTGCGTATTGGGCGCTC
TTCCGCTTCCTCGCTCACTGACTCGCTGCGCTCGGTCGTTCGGCTGCGGCGAGCGGTATCAGCTCACTCA
AAGGCGGTAATACGGTTATCCACAGAATCAGGGGATAACGCAGGAAAGAACATGTGAGCAAAAGGCCAGC
AAAAGGCCAGGAACCGTAAAAAGGCCGCGTTGCTGGCGTTTTTCCATAGGCTCCGCCCCCCTGACGAGCA
TCACAAAAATCGACGCTCAAGTCAGAGGTGGCGAAACCCGACAGGACTATAAAGATACCAGGCGTTTCCC
CCTGGAAGCTCCCTCGTGCGCTCTCCTGTTCCGACCCTGCCGCTTACCGGATACCTGTCCGCCTTTCTCC
CTTCGGGAAGCGTGGCGCTTTCTCATAGCTCACGCTGTAGGTATCTCAGTTCGGTGTAGGTCGTTCGCTC
CAAGCTGGGCTGTGTGCACGAACCCCCCGTTCAGCCCGACCGCTGCGCCTTATCCGGTAACTATCGTCTT
GAGTCCAACCCGGTAAGACACGACTTATCGCCACTGGCAGCAGCCACTGGTAACAGGATTAGCAGAGCGA
GGTATGTAGGCGGTGCTACAGAGTTCTTGAAGTGGTGGCCTAACTACGGCTACACTAGAAGAACAGTATT
TGGTATCTGCGCTCTGCTGAAGCCAGTTACCTTCGGAAAAAGAGTTGGTAGCTCTTGATCCGGCAAACAA
ACCACCGCTGGTAGCGGTGGTTTTTTTGTTTGCAAGCAGCAGATTACGCGCAGAAAAAAAGGATCTCAAG
AAGATCCTTTGATCTTTTCTACGGGGTCTGACGCTCAGTGGAACGAAAACTCACGTTAAGGGATTTTGGT
CATGAGATTATCAAAAAGGATCTTCACCTAGATCCTTTTAAATTAAAAATGAAGTTTTAAATCAATCTAA
AGTATATATGAGTAAACTTGGTCTGACAGTTACCAATGCTTAATCAGTGAGGCACCTATCTCAGCGATCT
GTCTATTTCGTTCATCCATAGTTGCCTGACTCCCCGTCGTGTAGATAACTACGATACGGGAGGGCTTACC
ATCTGGCCCCAGTGCTGCAATGATACCGCGAGACCCACGCTCACCGGCTCCAGATTTATCAGCAATAAAC
CAGCCAGCCGGAAGGGCCGAGCGCAGAAGTGGTCCTGCAACTTTATCCGCCTCCATCCAGTCTATTAATT
GTTGCCGGGAAGCTAGAGTAAGTAGTTCGCCAGTTAATAGTTTGCGCAACGTTGTTGCCATTGCTACAGG
CATCGTGGTGTCACGCTCGTCGTTTGGTATGGCTTCATTCAGCTCCGGTTCCCAACGATCAAGGCGAGTT
ACATGATCCCCCATGTTGTGCAAAAAAGCGGTTAGCTCCTTCGGTCCTCCGATCGTTGTCAGAAGTAAGT
TGGCCGCAGTGTTATCACTCATGGTTATGGCAGCACTGCATAATTCTCTTACTGTCATGCCATCCGTAAG
ATGCTTTTCTGTGACTGGTGAGTACTCAACCAAGTCATTCTGAGAATAGTGTATGCGGCGACCGAGTTGC
TCTTGCCCGGCGTCAATACGGGATAATACCGCGCCACATAGCAGAACTTTAAAAGTGCTCATCATTGGAA
AACGTTCTTCGGGGCGAAAACTCTCAAGGATCTTACCGCTGTTGAGATCCAGTTCGATGTAACCCACTCG
TGCACCCAACTGATCTTCAGCATCTTTTACTTTCACCAGCGTTTCTGGGTGAGCAAAAACAGGAAGGCAA
AATGCCGCAAAAAAGGGAATAAGGGCGACACGGAAATGTTGAATACTCATACTCTTCCTTTTTCAATATT
ATTGAAGCATTTATCAGGGTTATTGTCTCATGAGCGGATACATATTTGAATGTATTTAGAAAAATAAACA
AATAGGGGTTCCGCGCACATTTCCCCGAAAAGTGCCACCTGACGTCGACGGATCGGGAGATCAACTTGTT
TATTGCAGCTTATAATGGTTACAAATAAAGCAATAGCATCACAAATTTCACAAATAAAGCATTTTTTTCA
CTGCATTCTAGTTGTGGTTTGTCCAAACTCATCAATGTATCTTATCATGTCTGGATCAACTGGATAACTC
AAGCTAACCAAAATCATCCCAAACTTCCCACCCCATACCCTATTACCACTGCCAATTACCTGTGGTTTCA
TTTACTCTAAACCTGTGATTCCTCTGAATTATTTTCATTTTAAAGAAATTGTATTTGTTAAATATGTACT
ACAAACTTAGTAGT
